>Addgene plasmid #138251 | pcDNA3-CBX1mut-PA-mCherry | addgene full sequence | sequence record 307435 | Addgene NGS Result
GACGGATCGGGAGATCTCCCGATCCCCTATGGTGCACTCTCAGTACAATCTGCTCTGATGCCGCATAGTT
AAGCCAGTATCTGCTCCCTGCTTGTGTGTTGGAGGTCGCTGAGTAGTGCGCGAGCAAAATTTAAGCTACA
ACAAGGCAAGGCTTGACCGACAATTGCATGAAGAATCTGCTTAGGGTTAGGCGTTTTGCGCTGCTTCGCG
ATGTACGGGCCAGATATACGCGTTGACATTGATTATTGACTAGTTATTAATAGTAATCAATTACGGGGTC
ATTAGTTCATAGCCCATATATGGAGTTCCGCGTTACATAACTTACGGTAAATGGCCCGCCTGGCTGACCG
CCCAACGACCCCCGCCCATTGACGTCAATAATGACGTATGTTCCCATAGTAACGCCAATAGGGACTTTCC
ATTGACGTCAATGGGTGGAGTATTTACGGTAAACTGCCCACTTGGCAGTACATCAAGTGTATCATATGCC
AAGTACGCCCCCTATTGACGTCAATGACGGTAAATGGCCCGCCTGGCATTATGCCCAGTACATGACCTTA
TGGGACTTTCCTACTTGGCAGTACATCTACGTATTAGTCATCGCTATTACCATGGTGATGCGGTTTTGGC
AGTACATCAATGGGCGTGGATAGCGGTTTGACTCACGGGGATTTCCAAGTCTCCACCCCATTGACGTCAA
TGGGAGTTTGTTTTGGCACCAAAATCAACGGGACTTTCCAAAATGTCGTAACAACTCCGCCCCATTGACG
CAAATGGGCGGTAGGCGTGTACGGTGGGAGGTCTATATAAGCAGAGCTCTCTGGCTAACTAGAGAACCCA
CTGCTTACTGGCTTATCGAAATTAATACGACTCACTATAGGGAGACCCAAGCTTGCGGCCGCCACCATGG
TGCGGGGTTCTCATCATCATCATCATCATGGTATGGCTAGCATGACTGGTGGACAGCAAATGGGTCGGGA
TCTGTACGACGATGACGATAAGGATCCGGCCACCATGGAATATGAGGTGGAAGAGGTTCTCGACCGTCGA
GTGGTAAAGGGCAAAGTGGAGTACCTCCTAAAGTGGAAGGGATTCTCAGATGAGGACAACACATGGGAGC
CAGAAGAGAACCTGAGTTGTCCCGATCTCATTGCTGAGTTTCTGCAGTCACAGAAAACAGGAGGTAGTGG
TACCATGGTGAGCAAGGGCGAGGAGGATAACATGGCCATCATTAAGGAGTTCATGCGCTTCAAGGTGCAC
ATGGAGGGGTCCGTGAACGGCCACGTGTTCGAGATCGAGGGCGAGGGCGAGGGCCGCCCCTACGAGGGCA
CCCAGACCGCCAAGCTGAAGGTGACCAAGGGTGGCCCCCTGCCCTTCACCTGGGACATCCTGTCCCCTCA
ATTCATGTACGGCTCCAATGCCTACGTGAAGCACCCCGCCGACATCCCCGACTACTTTAAGCTGTCCTTC
CCCGAGGGCTTCAAGTGGGAGCGCGTGATGAAATTCGAGGACGGCGGCGTGGTGACCGTGACCCAGGACT
CCTCCCTGCAGGACGGTGAGTTCATCTACAAGGTGAAGCTGCGCGGCACCAACTTCCCCTCCGACGGCCC
CGTAATGCAGAAGAAGACCATGGGCTGGGAGGCCCTCTCCGAGCGGATGTACCCCGAGGACGGCGCCCTG
AAGGGCGAGGTCAAGCCGAGAGTGAAGCTGAAGGACGGCGGCCACTACGACGCTGAGGTCAAGACCACCT
ACAAGGCCAAGAAGCCCGTGCAGCTGCCCGGCGCCTACAACGTCAACCGCAAGTTGGACATCACCTCACA
CAACGAGGACTACACCATCGTGGAACAGTACGAACGTGCCGAGGGCCGCCACTCCACCGGCGGCATGGAC
GAGCTGTACAAGTAAGAATTCTGCAGATATCCATCACACTGGCGGCCGCTCGAGCATGCATCTAGAGGGC
CCTATTCTATAGTGTCACCTAAATGCTAGAGCTCGCTGATCAGCCTCGACTGTGCCTTCTAGTTGCCAGC
CATCTGTTGTTTGCCCCTCCCCCGTGCCTTCCTTGACCCTGGAAGGTGCCACTCCCACTGTCCTTTCCTA
ATAAAATGAGGAAATTGCATCGCATTGTCTGAGTAGGTGTCATTCTATTCTGGGGGGTGGGGTGGGGCAG
GACAGCAAGGGGGAGGATTGGGAAGACAATAGCAGGCATGCTGGGGATGCGGTGGGCTCTATGGCTTCTG
AGGCGGAAAGAACCAGCTGGGGCTCTAGGGGGTATCCCC
[124 nt withheld, positions 2280-2403]
C
[91 nt withheld, positions 2405-2495]
A
[49 nt withheld, positions 2497-2545]
CCTTTGACGTTGGAGTCCACGTTCTTT
[37 nt withheld, positions 2573-2609]
ACCCTATCTCGGTCTATTCTTTTGATTTATAAGGGATTTTGCCGATTTCGGCCTATTGGTTAAAAAATGA
GCTGATTTAACAAAAATTTAACGCGAATTAATTCTGTGGAATGTGTGTCAGTTAGGGTGTGGAAAGTCCC
CAGGCTCCCCAGCAGGCAGAAGTATGCAAAGCATGCATCTCAATTAGTCAGCAACCAGGTGTGGAAAGTC
CCCAGGCTCCCCAGCAGGCAGAAGTATGCAAAGCATGCATCTCAATTAGTCAGCAACCATAGTCCCGCCC
CTAACTCCGCCCATCCCGCCCCTAACTCCGCCCAGTTCCGCCCATTCTCCGCCCCATGGCTGACTAATTT
TTTTTATTTATGCAGAGGCCGAGGCCGCCTCTGCCTCTGAGCTATTCCAGAAGTAGTGAGGAGGCTTTTT
TGGAGGCCTAGGCTTTTGCAAAAAGCTCCCGGGAGCTTGTATATCCATTTTCGGATCTGATCAAGAGACA
GGATGAGGATCGTTTCGCATGATTGAACAAGATGGATTGCACGCAGGTTCTCCGGCCGCTTGGGTGGAGA
GGCTATTCGGCTATGACTGGGCACAACAGACAATCGGCTGCTCTGATGCCGCCGTGTTCCGGCTGTCAGC
GCAGGGGCGCCCGGTTCTTTTTGTCAAGACCGACCTGTCCGGTGCCCTGAATGAACTGCAGGACGAGGCA
GCGCGGCTATCGTGGCTGGCCACGACGGGCGTTCCTTGCGCAGCTGTGCTCGACGTTGTCACTGAAGCGG
GAAGGGACTGGCTGCTATTGGGCGAAGTGCCGGGGCAGGATCTCCTGTCATCTCACCTTGCTCCTGCCGA
GAAAGTATCCATCATGGCTGATGCAATGCGGCGGCTGCATACGCTTGATCCGGCTACCTGCCCATTCGAC
CACCAAGCGAAACATCGCATCGAGCGAGCACGTACTCGGATGGAAGCCGGTCTTGTCGATCAGGATGATC
TGGACGAAGAGCATCAGGGGCTCGCGCCAGCCGAACTGTTCGCCAGGCTCAAGGCGCGCATGCCCGACGG
CGAGGATCTCGTCGTGACCCATGGCGATGCCTGCTTGCCGAATATCATGGTGGAAAATGGCCGCTTTTCT
GGATTCATCGACTGTGGCCGGCTGGGTGTGGCGGACCGCTATCAGGACATAGCGTTGGCTACCCGTGATA
TTGCTGAAGAGCTTGGCGGCGAATGGGCTGACCGCTTCCTCGTGCTTTACGGTATCGCCGCTCCCGATTC
GCAGCGCATCGCCTTCTATCGCCTTCTTGACGAGTTCTTCTGAGCGGGACTCTGGGGTTCGAAATGACCG
ACCAAGCGACGCCCAACCTGCCATCACGAGATTTCGATTCCACCGCCGCCTTCTATGAAAGGTTGGGCTT
CGGAATCGTTTTCCGGGACGCCGGCTGGATGATCCTCCAGCGCGGGGATCTCATGCTGGAGTTCTTCGCC
CACCCCAACTTGTTTATTGCAGCTTATAATGGTTACAAATAAAGCAATAGCATCACAAATTTCACAAATA
AAGCATTTTTTTCACTGCATTCTAGTTGTGGTTTGTCCAAACTCATCAATGTATCTTATCATGTCTGTAT
ACCGTCGACCTCTAGCTAGAGCTTGGCGTAATCATGGTCATAGCTGTTTCCTGTGTGAAATTGTTATCCG
CTCACAATTCCACACAACATACGAGCCGGAAGCATAAAGTGTAAAGCCTGGGGTGCCTAATGAGTGAGCT
AACTCACATTAATTGCGTTGCGCTCACTGCCCGCTTTCCAGTCGGGAAACCTGTCGTGCCAGCTGCATTA
ATGAATCGGCCAACGCGCGGGGAGAGGCGGTTTGCGTATTGGGCGCTCTTCCGCTTCCTCGCTCACTGAC
TCGCTGCGCTCGGTCGTTCGGCTGCGGCGAGCGGTATCAGCTCACTCAAAGGCGGTAATACGGTTATCCA
CAGAATCAGGGGATAACGCAGGAAAGAACATGTGAGCAAAAGGCCAGCAAAAGGCCAGGAACCGTAAAAA
GGCCGCGTTGCTGGCGTTTTTCCATAGGCTCCGCCCCCCTGACGAGCATCACAAAAATCGACGCTCAAGT
CAGAGGTGGCGAAACCCGACAGGACTATAAAGATACCAGGCGTTTCCCCCTGGAAGCTCCCTCGTGCGCT
CTCCTGTTCCGACCCTGCCGCTTACCGGATACCTGTCCGCCTTTCTCCCTTCGGGAAGCGTGGCGCTTTC
TCATAGCTCACGCTGTAGGTATCTCAGTTCGGTGTAGGTCGTTCGCTCCAAGCTGGGCTGTGTGCACGAA
CCCCCCGTTCAGCCCGACCGCTGCGCCTTATCCGGTAACTATCGTCTTGAGTCCAACCCGGTAAGACACG
ACTTATCGCCACTGGCAGCAGCCACTGGTAACAGGATTAGCAGAGCGAGGTATGTAGGCGGTGCTACAGA
GTTCTTGAAGTGGTGGCCTAACTACGGCTACACTAGAAGAACAGTATTTGGTATCTGCGCTCTGCTGAAG
CCAGTTACCTTCGGAAAAAGAGTTGGTAGCTCTTGATCCGGCAAACAAACCACCGCTGGTAGCGGTGGTT
TTTTTGTTTGCAAGCAGCAGATTACGCGCAGAAAAAAAGGATCTCAAGAAGATCCTTTGATCTTTTCTAC
GGGGTCTGACGCTCAGTGGAACGAAAACTCACGTTAAGGGATTTTGGTCATGAGATTATCAAAAAGGATC
TTCACCTAGATCCTTTTAAATTAAAAATGAAGTTTTAAATCAATCTAAAGTATATATGAGTAAACTTGGT
CTGACAGTTACCAATGCTTAATCAGTGAGGCACCTATCTCAGCGATCTGTCTATTTCGTTCATCCATAGT
TGCCTGACTCCCCGTCGTGTAGATAACTACGATACGGGAGGGCTTACCATCTGGCCCCAGTGCTGCAATG
ATACCGCGAGACCCACGCTCACCGGCTCCAGATTTATCAGCAATAAACCAGCCAGCCGGAAGGGCCGAGC
GCAGAAGTGGTCCTGCAACTTTATCCGCCTCCATCCAGTCTATTAATTGTTGCCGGGAAGCTAGAGTAAG
TAGTTCGCCAGTTAATAGTTTGCGCAACGTTGTTGCCATTGCTACAGGCATCGTGGTGTCACGCTCGTCG
TTTGGTATGGCTTCATTCAGCTCCGGTTCCCAACGATCAAGGCGAGTTACATGATCCCCCATGTTGTGCA
AAAAAGCGGTTAGCTCCTTCGGTCCTCCGATCGTTGTCAGAAGTAAGTTGGCCGCAGTGTTATCACTCAT
GGTTATGGCAGCACTGCATAATTCTCTTACTGTCATGCCATCCGTAAGATGCTTTTCTGTGACTGGTGAG
TACTCAACCAAGTCATTCTGAGAATAGTGTATGCGGCGACCGAGTTGCTCTTGCCCGGCGTCAATACGGG
ATAATACCGCGCCACATAGCAGAACTTTAAAAGTGCTCATCATTGGAAAACGTTCTTCGGGGCGAAAACT
CTCAAGGATCTTACCGCTGTTGAGATCCAGTTCGATGTAACCCACTCGTGCACCCAACTGATCTTCAGCA
TCTTTTACTTTCACCAGCGTTTCTGGGTGAGCAAAAACAGGAAGGCAAAATGCCGCAAAAAAGGGAATAA
GGGCGACACGGAAATGTTGAATACTCATACTCTTCCTTTTTCAATATTATTGAAGCATTTATCAGGGTTA
TTGTCTCATGAGCGGATACATATTTGAATGTATTTAGAAAAATAAACAAATAGGGGTTCCGCGCACATTT
CCCCGAAAAGTGCCACCTGACGTC
Features (pLannotate 1.2.2; 25 found; start..end, strand, type, name):
     28..80      -  misc_feature   bom (fragment): basis of mobility region from pBR322
    235..614     +  enhancer       CMV enhancer: human cytomegalovirus immediate early enhancer
    615..818     +  promoter       CMV promoter: human cytomegalovirus (CMV) immediate early promoter
    814..847     +  LTR            5' LTR (truncated) (fragment): truncated 5' long terminal repeat (LTR) from HIV-1
    863..881     +  promoter       T7 promoter: promoter for bacteriophage T7 RNA polymerase
    922..942     +  CDS            capTEV™ (fragment): composite tag for in vivo biotinylation, TEV protease cleavage, and 6xHis tagging
    943..975     +  CDS            T7 tag (gene 10 leader): leader peptide from bacteriophage T7 gene 10 promotes efficient translation in E. coli
    979..1002    +  CDS            Xpress™ tag: Xpress™ epitope tag, including an enterokinase recognition and cleavage site
   1021..1179    +  CDS            CBX1 (fragment): CBX1_HUMAN - Also known as CBX. Experimental evidence at protein level: Swiss-Prot protein existence level 1. Component of heterochromatin. Recognizes and binds histone H3 tails methylated at 'Lys-9', leading to epigenetic repression. Interaction with lamin B receptor (LBR) can contribute to the association of the heterochromatin with the inner nuclear membrane. From Homo sapiens (Human).
   1195..1905    +  CDS            PAmCherry: photoactivatable monomeric derivative of DsRed fluorescent protein mammalian codon-optimized
   1966..1984    -  promoter       SP6 promoter: promoter for bacteriophage SP6 RNA polymerase
   2010..2234    +  polyA_signal   bGH poly(A) signal: bovine growth hormone polyadenylation signal
   2238..2259    +  promoter       SV40 promoter (fragment): SV40 enhancer and early promoter
   2280..2708    +  rep_origin     f1 ori (sequence partly withheld): f1 bacteriophage origin of replication; arrow indicates direction of (+) strand synthesis
   2722..3051    +  promoter       SV40 promoter: SV40 enhancer and early promoter
   3118..3909    +  CDS            neo: KKA2_KLEPN - Also known as kan, nptII. Experimental evidence at protein level: Swiss-Prot protein existence level 1. Resistance to kanamycin, neomycin, paromomycin, ribostamycin, butirosin and gentamicin B. From Klebsiella pneumoniae.
   3933..4091    +  CDS            ble (fragment): BLE_KLEPN - Experimental evidence at protein level: Swiss-Prot protein existence level 1. Binding protein with a strong affinity to the bleomycin family of antibiotics. Binds to CL990; an antimitotic-antibiotic compound. From Klebsiella pneumoniae.
   4086..4207    +  polyA_signal   SV40 poly(A) signal: SV40 polyadenylation signal
   4280..4296    -  protein_bind   lac operator: The lac repressor binds to the lac operator to inhibit transcription in E. coli. This inhibition can be relieved by adding lactose or isopropyl-β-D-thiogalactopyranoside (IPTG). lac repressor encoded by lacI
   4304..4334    -  promoter       lac promoter: promoter for the E. coli lac operon
   4349..4370    -  protein_bind   CAP binding site: CAP binding activates transcription in the presence of cAMP. E. coli catabolite activator protein
   4383..4475    -  CDS            lacI (fragment): lac repressor; lacI; The lac repressor binds to the lac operator to inhibit transcription in E. coli. This inhibition can be relieved by adding lactose or isopropyl-β-D-thiogalactopyranoside (IPTG).
   4658..5246    -  rep_origin     ori: high-copy-number ColE1/pMB1/pBR322/pUC origin of replication
   5417..6277    -  CDS            AmpR: β-lactamase; bla; confers resistance to ampicillin, carbenicillin, and related antibiotics
   6278..6382    -  promoter       AmpR promoter: bla
