[The description below was written by a language model from this plasmid's Addgene catalogue record and pLannotate feature annotations shown in this document.]
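Description:
pcDNA3-CBX1mut-PA-mCherry is a mammalian expression plasmid of about 6.4 kb built on the pcDNA3 backbone. It is propagated in E. coli through a high-copy ColE1/pUC-type origin with ampicillin selection (AmpR under its own bla promoter). It also carries an f1 origin for single-stranded DNA production. For mammalian cells, an SV40 early promoter drives a neomycin phosphotransferase gene terminated by an SV40 poly(A) signal, which allows G418 selection of stable transfectants.

The payload is a synthetic 891 bp fusion cloned between BamHI and EcoRI sites. It is expressed from the human CMV immediate-early enhancer/promoter and terminated by the bovine growth hormone poly(A) signal. The open reading frame begins with a backbone-encoded N-terminal leader comprising a 6xHis tag, the T7 gene 10 leader tag and the Xpress epitope, which includes an enterokinase cleavage site. This is followed by the chromodomain of human CBX1 (residues 20–73) and then a C-terminal photoactivatable mCherry (PAmCherry). The chromodomain carries three substitutions, V3E/K6E/D40S in insert numbering, which correspond to V22, K25 and D59 of full-length CBX1. T7 and SP6 promoters flank the cassette and could support in vitro transcription. A few short hits in the automated annotation (an HIV-1 LTR fragment, capTEV, ble and lacI fragments) appear to be partial matches to backbone or tag sequence rather than functional elements.

CBX1 is a heterochromatin protein whose chromodomain recognises methylated lysine 9 on histone H3. The construct comes from work on deciphering and engineering chromodomain–methyllysine peptide recognition. The PAmCherry tag allows light-activated fluorescence imaging of the engineered domain in cells, although the record does not state the specific binding change produced by the mutations.
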