Addgene plasmid #138251: pcDNA3-CBX1mut-PA-mCherry
Purpose: Triple-mutant CBX1 chromodomain (residues 20-73) tagged with photoactivatable mCherry (PAmCherry). Mutations V3E/K6E/D40S correspond to positions V22/K25/D59 in full-length CBX1.
Depositing lab: Jin Zhang. Depositing organization: University of California, San Diego (UCSD). Publication: Deciphering and engineering chromodomain-methyllysine peptide recognition. Hard R, Li N, He W, Ross B, Mo GCH, Peng Q, Stein RSL, Komives E, Wang Y, Zhang J, Wang W. Sci Adv. 2018 Nov 7;4(11):eaau1447. doi: 10.1126/sciadv.aau1447. eCollection 2018 Nov. PubMed 30417094.
Backbone
  Vector backbone: pcDNA3
  Backbone size w/o insert (bp): 5523
  Total vector size (bp): 6414
  Vector type: Mammalian Expression
  Selectable markers: Neomycin (select with G418)
Growth in bacteria
  Bacterial resistance: Ampicillin, 100 μg/mL
  Growth temperature: 37°C
  Growth strain: DH5alpha
  Copy number: High Copy
Gene/Insert
  Gene/Insert name: CBX1mut-PAmCherry
  Species: Synthetic
  Insert size (bp): 891
  Promoter: CMV
  Tag / fusion protein: PAmCherry (C terminal on insert); 6xHIS - T7 tag (gene 10 leader) - Xpress (TM) tag (N terminal on backbone)
  Cloning method: Restriction Enzyme; 5′ cloning site BamHI (not destroyed); 3′ cloning site EcoRI (not destroyed)
  Sequencing primers: 5′ CMV forward; 3′ BGH reverse
Terms and licenses: Academic/Nonprofit Terms; Industry Terms: Not Available to Industry
How to cite: pcDNA3-CBX1mut-PA-mCherry was a gift from Jin Zhang (Addgene plasmid # 138251 ; http://n2t.net/addgene:138251 ; RRID:Addgene_138251)
